>Addgene plasmid #184495 | PLX_307 FDX1 | addgene full sequence | sequence record 365303 | Addgene NGS Result
TCGCGATGGGAAAAAATTCGGTTAAGGCCAGGGGGAAAGAAAAAATATAAATTAAAACATATAGTATGGG
CAAGCAGGGAGCTAGAACGATTCGCAGTTAATCCTGGCCTGTTAGAAACATCAGAAGGCTGTAGACAAAT
ACTGGGACAGCTACAACCATCCCTTCAGACAGGATCAGAAGAACTTAGATCATTATATAATACAGTAGCA
ACCCTCTATTGTGTGCATCAAAGGATAGAGATAAAAGACACCAAGGAAGCTTTAGACAAGATAGAGGAAG
AGCAAAACAAAAGTAAGACCACCGCACAGCAAGCGGCCGCTGATCTTCAGACCTGGAGGAGGAGATATGA
GGGACAATTGGAGAAGTGAATTATATAAATATAAAGTAGTAAAAATTGAACCATTAGGAGTAGCACCCAC
CAAGGCAAAGAGAAGAGTGGTGCAGAGAGAAAAAAGAGCAGTGGGAATAGGAGCTTTGTTCCTTGGGTTC
TTGGGAGCAGCAGGAAGCACTATGGGCGCAGCGTCAATGACGCTGACGGTACAGGCCAGACAATTATTGT
CTGGTATAGTGCAGCAGCAGAACAATTTGCTGAGGGCTATTGAGGCGCAACAGCATCTGTTGCAACTCAC
AGTCTGGGGCATCAAGCAGCTCCAGGCAAGAATCCTGGCTGTGGAAAGATACCTAAAGGATCAACAGCTC
CTGGGGATTTGGGGTTGCTCTGGAAAACTCATTTGCACCACTGCTGTGCCTTGGAATGCTAGTTGGAGTA
ATAAATCTCTGGAACAGATTTGGAATCACACGACCTGGATGGAGTGGGACAGAGAAATTAACAATTACAC
AAGCTTAATACACTCCTTAATTGAAGAATCGCAAAACCAGCAAGAAAAGAATGAACAAGAATTATTGGAA
TTAGATAAATGGGCAAGTTTGTGGAATTGGTTTAACATAACAAATTGGCTGTGGTATATAAAATTATTCA
TAATGATAGTAGGAGGCTTGGTAGGTTTAAGAATAGTTTTTGCTGTACTTTCTATAGTGAATAGAGTTAG
GCAGGGATATTCACCATTATCGTTTCAGACCCACCTCCCAACCCCGAGGGGACCCATGCATTGCATCTCA
ATTAGTCAGCAACCAGGTGTGGAAAGTCCCCAGGCTCCCCAGCAGGCAGAAGTATGCAAAGCATGCGTCT
CAATTAGTCAGCAACCATAGTCCCGCCCCTAACTCCGCCCATCCCGCCCCTAACTCCGCCCAGTTCCGCC
CATTCTCCGCCCCATGGCTGACTAATTTTTTTTATTTATGCAGAGGCCGAGGCCGCCTCGGCCTCTGAGC
TATTCCAGAAGTAGTGAGGAGGCTTTTTTGGAGGCCTAGGCTTTTGCAAAAAGCTTTCTAGAGGTACCAC
CGGAGCTTACCATGACCGAGTACAAGCCCACGGTGCGCCTCGCCACCCGCGACGACGTCCCCAGGGCCGT
ACGCACCCTCGCCGCCGCGTTCGCCGACTACCCCGCCACGCGCCACACCGTCGATCCGGACCGCCACATC
GAGCGGGTCACCGAGCTGCAAGAACTCTTCCTCACGCGCGTCGGGCTCGACATCGGCAAGGTGTGGGTCG
CGGACGACGGCGCCGCCGTGGCGGTCTGGACCACGCCGGAGAGCGTCGAAGCGGGGGCGGTGTTCGCCGA
GATCGGCCCGCGCATGGCCGAGTTGAGCGGTTCCCGGCTGGCCGCGCAGCAACAGATGGAAGGCCTCCTG
GCGCCGCACCGGCCCAAGGAGCCCGCGTGGTTCCTGGCCACCGTCGGCGTCTCGCCCGACCACCAGGGCA
AGGGTCTGGGCAGCGCCGTCGTGCTCCCCGGAGTGGAGGCGGCCGAGCGCGCCGGGGTGCCCGCCTTCCT
GGAGACCTCCGCGCCCCGCAACCTCCCCTTCTACGAGCGGCTCGGCTTCACCGTCACCGCCGACGTCGAG
GTGCCCGAAGGACCGCGCACCTGGTGCATGACCCGCAAGCCCGGTGCCAGTTAACGAATTCTAGATCTTG
AGACAAATGGCAGTATTCATCCACAATTTTAAAAGAAAAGGGGGGATTGGGGGGTACAGTGCAGGGGAAA
GAATAGTAGACATAATAGCAACAGACATACAAACTAAAGAATTACAAAAACAAATTACAAAAATTCAAAA
TTTTCGGGTTTATTACAGGGACAGCAGAGATCCACTTTGGCGCCGGCTCGAGGCCTGCAGGTGCAAAGAT
GGATAAAGTTTTAAACAGAGAGGAATCTTTGCAGCTAATGGACCTTCTAGGTCTTGAAAGGAGTGGGAAT
TGGCTCCGGTGCCCGTCAGTGGGCAGAGCGCACATCGCCCACAGTCCCCGAGAAGTTGGGGGGAGGGGTC
GGCAATTGAACCGGTGCCTAGAGAAGGTGGCGCGGGGTAAACTGGGAAAGTGATGTCGTGTACTGGCTCC
GCCTTTTTCCCGAGGGTGGGGGAGAACCGTATATAAGTGCAGTAGTCGCCGTGAACGTTCTTTTTCGCAA
CGGGTTTGCCGCCAGAACACAGGTAAGTGCCGTGTGTGGTTCCCGCGGGCCTGGCCTCTTTACGGGTTAT
GGCCCTTGCGTGCCTTGAATTACTTCCACCTGGCTGCAGTACGTGATTCTTGATCCCGAGCTTCGGGTTG
GAAGTGGGTGGGAGAGTTCGAGGCCTTGCGCTTAAGGAGCCCCTTCGCCTCGTGCTTGAGTTGAGGCCTG
GCCTGGGCGCTGGGGCCGCCGCGTGCGAATCTGGTGGCACCTTCGCGCCTGTCTCGCTGCTTTCGATAAG
TCTCTAGCCATTTAAAATTTTTGATGACCTGCTGCGACGCTTTTTTTCTGGCAAGATAGTCTTGTAAATG
CGGGCCAAGATCTGCACACTGGTATTTCGGTTTTTGGGGCCGCGGGCGGCGACGGGGCCCGTGCGTCCCA
GCGCACATGTTCGGCGAGGCGGGGCCTGCGAGCGCGGCCACCGAGAATCGGACGGGGGTAGTCTCAAGCT
GGCCGGCCTGCTCTGGTGCCTGGCCTCGCGCCGCCGTGTATCGCCCCGCCCTGGGCGGCAAGGCTGGCCC
GGTCGGCACCAGTTGCGTGAGCGGAAAGATGGCCGCTTCCCGGCCCTGCTGCAGGGAGCTCAAAATGGAG
GACGCGGCGCTCGGGAGAGCGGGCGGGTGAGTCACCCACACAAAGGAAAAGGGCCTTTCCGTCCTCAGCC
GTCGCTTCATGTGACTCCACGGAGTACCGGGCGCCGTCCAGGCACCTCGATTAGTTCTCGAGCTTTTGGA
GTACGTCGTCTTTAGGTTGGGGGGAGGGGTTTTATGCGATGGAGTTTCCCCACACTGAGTGGGTGGAGAC
TGAAGTTAGGCCAGCTTGGCACTTGATGTAATTCTCCTTGGAATTTGCCCTTTTTGAGTTTGGATCTTGG
TTCATTCTCAAGCCTCAGACAGTGGTTCAAAGTTTTTTTCTTCCATTTCAGGTGTCGTGAGGCTAGCATC
GATTGATCAACAAGTTTGTACAAAAAAGTTGGCATGGCTGCCGCTGGGGGCGCCCGGCTGCTGCGCGCCG
CTTCTGCTGTCCTCGGCGGCCCGGCCGGCCGGTGGCTGCACCACGCTGGGTCCCGCGCTGGATCCAGCGG
CCTGCTGAGGAACCGGGGGCCGGGCGGGAGCGCGGAGGCGAGCCGGTCGCTGAGCGTGTCGGCGCGGGCC
CGGAGCAGCTCAGAAGATAAAATAACAGTCCACTTTATAAACCGTGATGGTGAAACATTAACAACCAAAG
GAAAAGTTGGTGATTCTCTGCTAGATGTTGTGGTTGAAAATAATCTAGATATTGATGGCTTTGGTGCATG
TGAGGGAACCCTGGCTTGTTCAACCTGTCACCTCATCTTTGAAGATCACATATATGAGAAGTTAGATGCA
ATCACTGATGAGGAGAATGACATGCTCGATCTGGCATATGGACTAACAGACAGATCACGGTTGGGCTGCC
AAATCTGTTTGACAAAATCTATGGACAATATGACTGTTCGAGTGCCTGAAACAGTGGCTGATGCCAGACA
ATCCATTGATGTGGGCAAGACCTCCTGCCCAACTTTCTTGTACAAAGTGGTTGATATCGGTAAGCCTATC
CCTAACCCTCTCCTCGGTCTCGATTCTACGTAGTAATGAACTAGTCCGTAACTTGAAAGTATTTCGATTT
CTTGGCTTTATATATCTTGTGGAAAGGACGATTCGATTATTTAGGCATGGCATCTACGCGTTAAGTCGAC
AATCAACCTCTGGATTACAAAATTTGTGAAAGATTGACTGGTATTCTTAACTATGTTGCTCCTTTTACGC
TATGTGGATACGCTGCTTTAATGCCTTTGTATCATGCTATTGCTTCCCGTATGGCTTTCATTTTCTCCTC
CTTGTATAAATCCTGGTTGCTGTCTCTTTATGAGGAGTTGTGGCCCGTTGTCAGGCAACGTGGCGTGGTG
TGCACTGTGTTTGCTGACGCAACCCCCACTGGTTGGGGCATTGCCACCACCTGTCAGCTCCTTTCCGGGA
CTTTCGCTTTCCCCCTCCCTATTGCCACGGCGGAACTCATCGCCGCCTGCCTTGCCCGCTGCTGGACAGG
GGCTCGGCTGTTGGGCACTGACAATTCCGTGGTGTTGTCGGGGAAATCATCGTCCTTTCCTTGGCTGCTC
GCCTGTGTTGCCACCTGGATTCTGCGCGGGACGTCCTTCTGCTACGTCCCTTCGGCCCTCAATCCAGCGG
ACCTTCCTTCCCGCGGCCTGCTGCCGGCTCTGCGGCCTCTTCCGCGTCTTCGCCTTCGCCCTCAGACGAG
TCGGATCTCCCTTTGGGCCGCCTCCCCGCGTCGACTTTAAGACCAATGACTTACAAGGCAGCTGTAGATC
TTAGCCACTTTTTAAAAGAAAAGGGGGGACTGGAAGGGCTAATTCACTCCCAACGAAGACAAGATCTGCT
TTTTGCTTGTACTGGGTCTCTCTGGTTAGACCAGATCTGAGCCTGGGAGCTCTCTGGCTAACTAGGGAAC
CCACTGCTTAAGCCTCAATAAAGCTTGCCTTGAGTGCTTCAAGTAGTGTGTGCCCGTCTGTTGTGTGACT
CTGGTAACTAGAGATCCCTCAGACCCTTTTAGTCAGTGTGGAAAATCTCTAGCAGTACGTATAGTAGTTC
ATGTCATCTTATTATTCAGTATTTATAACTTGCAAAGAAATGAATATCAGAGAGTGAGAGGAACTTGTTT
ATTGCAGCTTATAATGGTTACAAATAAAGCAATAGCATCACAAATTTCACAAATAAAGCATTTTTTTCAC
TGCATTCTAGTTGTGGTTTGTCCAAACTCATCAATGTATCTTATCATGTCTGGCTCTAGCTATCCCGCCC
CTAACTCCGCCCATCCCGCCCCTAACTCCGCCCAGTTCCGCCCATTCTCCGCCCCATGGCTGACTAATTT
TTTTTATTTATGCAGAGGCCGAGGCCGCCTCGGCCTCTGAGCTATTCCAGAAGTAGTGAGGAGGCTTTTT
TGGAGGCCTAGGGACGTACCCAATTCGCCCTATAGTGAGTCGTATTACGCGCGCTCACTGGCCGTCGTTT
TACAACGTCGTGACTGGGAAAACCCTGGCGTTACCCAACTTAATCGCCTTGCAGCACATCCCCCTTTCGC
CAGCTGGCGTAATAGCGAAGAGGCCCGCACCGATCGCCCTTCCCAACAGTTGCGCAGCCTGAATGGCGAA
TGGG
[124 nt withheld, positions 5745-5868]
C
[91 nt withheld, positions 5870-5960]
A
[49 nt withheld, positions 5962-6010]
CCTTTGACGTTGGAGTCCACGTTCTTT
[37 nt withheld, positions 6038-6074]
ACCCTATCTCGGTCTATTCTTTTGATTTATAAGGGATTTTGCCGATTTCGGCCTATTGGTTAAAAAATGA
GCTGATTTAACAAAAATTTAACGCGAATTTTAACAAAATATTAACGCTTACAATTTAGGTGGCACTTTTC
GGGGAAATGTGCGCGGAACCCCTATTTGTTTATTTTTCTAAATACATTCAAATATGTATCCGCTCATGAG
ACAATAACCCTGATAAATGCTTCAATAATATTGAAAAAGGAAGAGTATGAGTATTCAACATTTCCGTGTC
GCCCTTATTCCCTTTTTTGCGGCATTTTGCCTTCCTGTTTTTGCTCACCCAGAAACGCTGGTGAAAGTAA
AAGATGCTGAAGATCAGTTGGGTGCACGAGTGGGTTACATCGAACTGGATCTCAACAGCGGTAAGATCCT
TGAGAGTTTTCGCCCCGAAGAACGTTTTCCAATGATGAGCACTTTTAAAGTTCTGCTATGTGGCGCGGTA
TTATCCCGTATTGACGCCGGGCAAGAGCAACTCGGTCGCCGCATACACTATTCTCAGAATGACTTGGTTG
AGTACTCACCAGTCACAGAAAAGCATCTTACGGATGGCATGACAGTAAGAGAATTATGCAGTGCTGCCAT
AACCATGAGTGATAACACTGCGGCCAACTTACTTCTGACAACGATCGGAGGACCGAAGGAGCTAACCGCT
TTTTTGCACAACATGGGGGATCATGTAACTCGCCTTGATCGTTGGGAACCGGAGCTGAATGAAGCCATAC
CAAACGACGAGCGTGACACCACGATGCCTGTAGCAATGGCAACAACGTTGCGCAAACTATTAACTGGCGA
ACTACTTACTCTAGCTTCCCGGCAACAATTAATAGACTGGATGGAGGCGGATAAAGTTGCAGGACCACTT
CTGCGCTCGGCCCTTCCGGCTGGCTGGTTTATTGCTGATAAATCTGGAGCCGGTGAGCGTGGGTCTCGCG
GTATCATTGCAGCACTGGGGCCAGATGGTAAGCCCTCCCGTATCGTAGTTATCTACACGACGGGGAGTCA
GGCAACTATGGATGAACGAAATAGACAGATCGCTGAGATAGGTGCCTCACTGATTAAGCATTGGTAACTG
TCAGACCAAGTTTACTCATATATACTTTAGATTGATTTAAAACTTCATTTTTAATTTAAAAGGATCTAGG
TGAAGATCCTTTTTGATAATCTCATGACCAAAATCCCTTAACGTGAGTTTTCGTTCCACTGAGCGTCAGA
CCCCGTAGAAAAGATCAAAGGATCTTCTTGAGATCCTTTTTTTCTGCGCGTAATCTGCTGCTTGCAAACA
AAAAAACCACCGCTACCAGCGGTGGTTTGTTTGCCGGATCAAGAGCTACCAACTCTTTTTCCGAAGGTAA
CTGGCTTCAGCAGAGCGCAGATACCAAATACTGTTCTTCTAGTGTAGCCGTAGTTAGGCCACCACTTCAA
GAACTCTGTAGCACCGCCTACATACCTCGCTCTGCTAATCCTGTTACCAGTGGCTGCTGCCAGTGGCGAT
AAGTCGTGTCTTACCGGGTTGGACTCAAGACGATAGTTACCGGATAAGGCGCAGCGGTCGGGCTGAACGG
GGGGTTCGTGCACACAGCCCAGCTTGGAGCGAACGACCTACACCGAACTGAGATACCTACAGCGTGAGCT
ATGAGAAAGCGCCACGCTTCCCGAAGGGAGAAAGGCGGACAGGTATCCGGTAAGCGGCAGGGTCGGAACA
GGAGAGCGCACGAGGGAGCTTCCAGGGGGAAACGCCTGGTATCTTTATAGTCCTGTCGGGTTTCGCCACC
TCTGACTTGAGCGTCGATTTTTGTGATGCTCGTCAGGGGGGCGGAGCCTATGGAAAAACGCCAGCAACGC
GGCCTTTTTACGGTTCCTGGCCTTTTGCTGGCCTTTTGCTCACATGTTCTTTCCTGCGTTATCCCCTGAT
TCTGTGGATAACCGTATTACCGCCTTTGAGTGAGCTGATACCGCTCGCCGCAGCCGAACGACCGAGCGCA
GCGAGTCAGTGAGCGAGGAAGCGGAAGAGCGCCCAATACGCAAACCGCCTCTCCCCGCGCGTTGGCCGAT
TCATTAATGCAGCTGGCACGACAGGTTTCCCGACTGGAAAGCGGGCAGTGAGCGCAACGCAATTAATGTG
AGTTAGCTCACTCATTAGGCACCCCAGGCTTTACACTTTATGCTTCCGGCTCGTATGTTGTGTGGAATTG
TGAGCGGATAACAATTTCACACAGGAAACAGCTATGACCATGATTACGCCAAGCGCGCAATTAACCCTCA
CTAAAGGGAACAAAAGCTGGAGCTGCAAGCTTAATGTAGTCTTATGCAATACTCTTGTAGTCTTGCAACA
TGGTAACGATGAGTTAGCAACATGCCTTACAAGGAGAGAAAAAGCACCGTGCATGCCGATTGGTGGAAGT
AAGGTGGTACGATCGTGCCTTATTAGGAAGGCAACAGACGGGTCTGACATGGATTGGACGAACCACTGAA
TTGCCGCATTGCAGAGATATTGTATTTAAGTGCCTAGCTCGATACATAAACGGGTCTCTCTGGTTAGACC
AGATCTGAGCCTGGGAGCTCTCTGGCTAACTAGGGAACCCACTGCTTAAGCCTCAATAAAGCTTGCCTTG
AGTGCTTCAAGTAGTGTGTGCCCGTCTGTTGTGTGACTCTGGTAACTAGAGATCCCTCAGACCCTTTTAG
TCAGTGTGGAAAATCTCTAGCAGTGGCGCCCGAACAGGGACTTGAAAGCGAAAGGGAAACCAGAGGAGCT
CTCTCGACGCAGGACTCGGCTTGCTGAAGCGCGCACGGCAAGAGGCGAGGGGCGGCGACTGGTGAGTACG
CCAAAAATTTTGACTAGCGGAGGCTAGAAGGAGAGAGATGGGTGCGAGAGCGTCAGTATTAAGCGGGGGA
GAATTAGA
Features (pLannotate 1.2.2; 34 found; start..end, strand, type, name):
    469..702     +  misc_feature   RRE: The Rev response element (RRE) of HIV-1 allows for Rev-dependent mRNA export from the nucleus to the cytoplasm.
   1079..1105    +  CDS            Rev (fragment): human immunodeficiency virus 1 (HIV-1) Rev protein; rev; enhances nuclear export of unspliced and incompletely spliced viral mRNAs
   1112..1135    +  promoter       SV40 promoter (fragment): SV40 early promoter
   1136..1207    +  promoter       SV40 promoter (fragment): SV40 enhancer and early promoter
   1231..1366    +  rep_origin     SV40 ori: SV40 origin of replication
   1412..2008    +  CDS            PuroR (fragment): puromycin N-acetyltransferase; pac from Streptomyces; confers resistance to puromycin
   2057..2174    +  misc_feature   cPPT/CTS: central polypurine tract and central termination sequence of HIV-1
   2239..2305    +  CDS            small t antigen (fragment): SV40 (simian virus 40) small t antigen
   2312..3490    +  promoter       EF-1α promoter: strong constitutive promoter for human elongation factor EF-1α
   3511..3528    +  protein_bind   attB1 (fragment): mutant version of attB; core recombination site for the Gateway® BP reaction BP Clonase™
   3534..4085    +  CDS            FDX1: ADX_HUMAN - Also known as ADX. Experimental evidence at protein level: Swiss-Prot protein existence level 1. Essential for the synthesis of various steroid hormones (PubMed:20547883, PubMed:21636783). Participates in the reduction of mitochondrial cytochrome P450 for steroidogenesis (PubMed:20547883, PubMed:21636783). Transfers electrons from adrenodoxin reductase to CYP11A1, a cytochrome P450 that catalyzes cholesterol side-chain cleavage (PubMed:20547883, PubMed:21636783). Does not form a ternary complex with adrenodoxin reductase and CYP11A1 but shuttles between the two enzymes to transfer
   4088..4111    -  protein_bind   attB2: mutant version of attB; recombination site for the Gateway® BP reaction BP Clonase™
   4119..4160    +  CDS            V5 tag: epitope tag from simian virus 5
   4176..4229    +  promoter       U6 promoter (fragment): RNA polymerase III promoter for human U6 snRNA
   4271..4859    +  misc_feature   WPRE: woodchuck hepatitis virus posttranscriptional regulatory element
   4910..4929    +  misc_feature   cPPT/CTS (fragment): central polypurine tract and central termination sequence of HIV-1
   4931..5164    +  LTR            3' LTR (ΔU3): self-inactivating 3' long terminal repeat (LTR) from HIV-1
   5242..5363    +  polyA_signal   SV40 poly(A) signal: SV40 polyadenylation signal
   5403..5538    +  rep_origin     SV40 ori: SV40 origin of replication
   5559..5577    -  promoter       T7 promoter: promoter for bacteriophage T7 RNA polymerase
   5585..5740    +  CDS            lacZα (fragment): LacZα fragment of β-galactosidase; lacZ fragment
   5745..6173    +  rep_origin     f1 ori (sequence partly withheld): f1 bacteriophage origin of replication; arrow indicates direction of (+) strand synthesis
   6226..6330    +  promoter       AmpR promoter: bla
   6331..7191    +  CDS            AmpR: β-lactamase; bla; confers resistance to ampicillin, carbenicillin, and related antibiotics
   7362..7950    +  rep_origin     ori: high-copy-number ColE1/pMB1/pBR322/pUC origin of replication
   8133..8225    +  CDS            lacI (fragment): lac repressor; lacI; The lac repressor binds to the lac operator to inhibit transcription in E. coli. This inhibition can be relieved by adding lactose or isopropyl-β-D-thiogalactopyranoside (IPTG).
   8238..8259    +  protein_bind   CAP binding site: CAP binding activates transcription in the presence of cAMP. E. coli catabolite activator protein
   8274..8304    +  promoter       lac promoter: promoter for the E. coli lac operon
   8312..8328    +  protein_bind   lac operator: The lac repressor binds to the lac operator to inhibit transcription in E. coli. This inhibition can be relieved by adding lactose or isopropyl-β-D-thiogalactopyranoside (IPTG). lac repressor encoded by lacI
   8373..8391    +  promoter       T3 promoter: promoter for bacteriophage T3 RNA polymerase
   8419..8645    +  promoter       RSV promoter: Rous sarcoma virus enhancer/promoter
   8646..8826    +  LTR            5' LTR (truncated): truncated 5' long terminal repeat (LTR) from HIV-1
   8873..8998    +  misc_feature   HIV-1 Ψ: packaging signal of human immunodeficiency virus type 1
   8982..323     +  CDS            HIV-1 gag (fragment) (across the origin): gag protein from human immunodeficiency virus 1; gag
