[The description below was written by a language model from this plasmid's Addgene catalogue record and pLannotate feature annotations shown in this document.]
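Description:
PLX_307 FDX1 is a 9,022 nt lentiviral expression plasmid carrying the human FDX1 (ferredoxin 1, also called adrenodoxin) open reading frame, introduced by Gateway cloning. The name points to a pLX307-type vector, whereas the catalogue lists the backbone as PLEX313; the record does not resolve this discrepancy. In bacteria the plasmid is maintained through a high-copy ColE1/pUC origin and selected with ampicillin via the β-lactamase gene. An f1 origin and remnants of lac and T7/T3 cloning sequences are also present in the backbone.

The transfer cassette has a third-generation, self-inactivating design. An RSV promoter fused to a truncated HIV-1 5' LTR drives production of the genomic RNA in packaging cells, followed by the Ψ packaging signal with a gag fragment, the Rev response element for Rev-dependent nuclear export, a cPPT/CTS, and a ΔU3 3' LTR that silences LTR promoter activity after integration. An SV40 polyadenylation signal lies downstream of the 3' LTR.

Two expression units sit between the LTRs. An SV40 early promoter drives puromycin N-acetyltransferase for selection of transduced mammalian cells. The strong constitutive EF-1α promoter drives FDX1, which is flanked by attB1 and attB2 recombination scars. A V5 epitope tag lies just downstream of attB2, positioned as a C-terminal tag, though the table alone does not confirm read-through from FDX1. A WPRE after the cassette enhances transcript stability and expression.

The stated purpose is lentiviral expression of FDX1. The associated publication concerns copper-induced cell death acting through lipoylated TCA cycle proteins, which is consistent with use for stable FDX1 overexpression or re-expression in human cells.
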