Addgene plasmid #184495: PLX_307 FDX1
Purpose: Lentivirus expression for FDX1
Depositing lab: Todd Golub & Peter Tsvetkov. Depositing organization: Broad Institute. Publication: Copper induces cell death by targeting lipoylated TCA cycle proteins. Tsvetkov P, Coy S, Petrova B, Dreishpoon M, Verma A, Abdusamad M, Rossen J, Joesch-Cohen L, Humeidi R, Spangler RD, Eaton JK, Frenkel E, Kocak M, Corsello SM, Lutsenko S, Kanarek N, Santagata S, Golub TR. Science. 2022 Mar 18;375(6586):1254-1261. doi: 10.1126/science.abf0529. Epub 2022 Mar 17. PubMed 35298263.
Backbone
  Vector backbone: PLEX313
  Backbone manufacturer: Broad Isntitiute
  Vector type: Lentiviral
  Selectable markers: Puromycin
Growth in bacteria
  Bacterial resistance: Ampicillin, 100 μg/mL
  Growth temperature: 37°C
  Growth strain: NEB Stable
  Copy number: High Copy
Gene/Insert
  Gene/Insert name: FDX1
  Species: H. sapiens (human)
  Entrez Gene: FDX1 (a.k.a. ADX, FDX, LOH11CR1D)
  Cloning method: Gateway Cloning
Terms and licenses: Academic/Nonprofit Terms; Industry Terms: Not Available to Industry
How to cite: PLX_307 FDX1 was a gift from Todd Golub & Peter Tsvetkov (Addgene plasmid # 184495 ; http://n2t.net/addgene:184495 ; RRID:Addgene_184495)
